Addgene plasmid #63670: pX330S-2-PITCh
Purpose: Expresses Cas9 nuclease and the PITCh-gRNA
Depositing lab: Takashi Yamamoto. Depositing organization: Hiroshima University. Publication: MMEJ-assisted gene knock-in using TALENs and CRISPR-Cas9 with the PITCh systems. Sakuma T, Nakade S, Sakane Y, Suzuki KT, Yamamoto T. Nat Protoc. 2016 Jan;11(1):118-33. doi: 10.1038/nprot.2015.140. Epub 2015 Dec 17. PubMed 26678082.
Backbone
  Vector backbone: pUC ori vector
  Vector type: Mammalian Expression, CRISPR
Growth in bacteria
  Bacterial resistance: Spectinomycin, 50 μg/mL
  Growth temperature: 37°C
  Growth strain: Stbl3
  Copy number: High Copy
Gene/Insert
  Gene/Insert name: humanized S. pyogenes Cas9
  Species: S. pyogenes
  Insert size (bp): 4272
  Promoter: CBh
  Tag / fusion protein: 3xFLAG (N terminal on insert)
  Cloning method: Unknown
  Sequencing primers: 5′ T7 (TAATACGACTCACTATAGGG)
Resource information
  A portion of this plasmid was derived from a plasmid made by: Feng Zhang
Terms and licenses: Academic/Nonprofit Terms; Industry Terms: Not Available to Industry
How to cite: pX330S-2-PITCh was a gift from Takashi Yamamoto (Addgene plasmid # 63670 ; http://n2t.net/addgene:63670 ; RRID:Addgene_63670)
