[The description below was written by a language model from this plasmid's Addgene catalogue record and pLannotate feature annotations shown in this document.]
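Description:
pX330S-2-PITCh is a mammalian expression CRISPR plasmid of about 8.7 kb, partly derived from the pX330 all-in-one Cas9/gRNA design. It is maintained in bacteria at high copy through a ColE1/pUC-type origin. Selection is by spectinomycin, conferred by an aadA (SmR) aminoglycoside adenylyltransferase gene. Short integron Pc promoter and gentamicin-resistance fragments lie just upstream of this gene and appear to be remnants of the cassette's source. The backbone also carries an f1 phage origin, small bom and rop fragments, and a single annotated AAV2 ITR. A lone ITR does not by itself make a packageable AAV genome.

The plasmid carries two expression units. In the first, the CBh promoter drives human codon-optimised Streptococcus pyogenes Cas9. This promoter appears in the annotation as a CMV enhancer, a chicken β-actin promoter and a hybrid CBA/MVM intron. The Cas9 coding sequence is annotated as overlapping N- and C-terminal segments that together span one continuous coding region. It ends in a nucleoplasmin nuclear localisation signal followed by a bGH polyadenylation signal. The catalogue lists an N-terminal 3xFLAG tag, although the feature table does not annotate it separately. In the second unit, a human U6 RNA polymerase III promoter transcribes a guide RNA built on the S. pyogenes scaffold, and an additional partial scaffold fragment is annotated just downstream. According to the record this guide is the PITCh-gRNA, but its target is not stated.

The construct supplies Cas9 nuclease and the PITCh-gRNA for the PITCh system, a method for gene knock-in assisted by microhomology-mediated end joining (MMEJ) in cells.
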