Features (pLannotate 1.2.2; 19 found; start..end, strand, type, name):
      8..293     +  enhancer       CMV enhancer: human cytomegalovirus immediate early enhancer; contains an 18-bp deletion relative to the standard CMV enhancer
    295..571     +  promoter       chicken β-actin promoter: No description available
    572..799     +  intron         hybrid intron: hybrid between chicken β-actin (CBA) and minute virus of mice (MMV) introns (Gray et al., 2011)
    937..2652    +  CDS            Cas9(N): N-terminal portion of Streptococcus pyogenes Cas9 (Zetsche et al., 2015)
   2539..5037    +  CDS            Cas9(C): C-terminal portion of Streptococcus pyogenes Cas9 (Zetsche et al., 2015)
   5038..5085    +  CDS            nucleoplasmin NLS: bipartite nuclear localization signal from nucleoplasmin
   5119..5230    +  polyA_signal   bGH poly(A) signal: bovine growth hormone polyadenylation signal
   5335..5475    +  repeat_region  AAV2 ITR: inverted terminal repeat of adeno-associated virus serotype 2 inverted
   5480..5531    -  misc_feature   bom (fragment): basis of mobility region from pBR322
   5550..6005    +  rep_origin     f1 ori (sequence partly withheld): f1 bacteriophage origin of replication; arrow indicates direction of (+) strand synthesis
   6006..6055    -  misc_feature   bom (fragment): basis of mobility region from pBR322
   6157..6192    -  CDS            rop (fragment): Rop protein, which maintains plasmids at low copy number; rop
   6364..6387    +  promoter       Pc promoter (fragment): intI1 (promoter lies within the coding sequence); class 1 integron promoter
   6563..6619    +  CDS            GmR (fragment): gentamycin acetyltransferase; aacC1; confers resistance to gentamycin
   6626..7417    +  CDS            SmR: aminoglycoside adenylyltransferase (Murphy, 1985); aadA; confers resistance to spectinomycin and streptomycin
   7600..8188    +  rep_origin     ori: high-copy-number ColE1/pMB1/pBR322/pUC origin of replication
   8266..8506    +  promoter       U6 promoter: RNA polymerase III promoter for human U6 snRNA
   8535..8610    +  misc_RNA       gRNA scaffold: guide RNA scaffold for the Streptococcus pyogenes CRISPR/Cas9 system
   8617..8660    +  misc_RNA       gRNA scaffold (fragment): guide RNA scaffold for the Streptococcus pyogenes CRISPR/Cas9 system
>Addgene plasmid #63670 | pX330S-2-PITCh | addgene full sequence | sequence record 323573 | Addgene NGS Result
TGAGACCCGTTACATAACTTACGGTAAATGGCCCGCCTGGCTGACCGCCCAACGACCCCCGCCCATTGAC
GTCAATAGTAACGCCAATAGGGACTTTCCATTGACGTCAATGGGTGGAGTATTTACGGTAAACTGCCCAC
TTGGCAGTACATCAAGTGTATCATATGCCAAGTACGCCCCCTATTGACGTCAATGACGGTAAATGGCCCG
CCTGGCATTGTGCCCAGTACATGACCTTATGGGACTTTCCTACTTGGCAGTACATCTACGTATTAGTCAT
CGCTATTACCATGGTCGAGGTGAGCCCCACGTTCTGCTTCACTCTCCCCATCTCCCCCCCCTCCCCACCC
CCAATTTTGTATTTATTTATTTTTTAATTATTTTGTGCAGCGATGGGGGCGGGGGGGGGGGGGGGCGCGC
GCCRGGSGGGGSGGGGSGGGGGGGGGGGSGGGGSGGGGSGRGGCGGAGAGGTGCGGCGGCAGCCAATCAG
AGCGGCGCGCTCCGAAAGTTTCCTTTTATGGCGAGGCGGCGGCGGCGGCGGCCCTATAAAAAGCGAAGCG
CGCGGCGGGCGGGAGTCGCTGCGCGCTGCCTTCGCCCCGTGCCCCGCTCCGCCGCCGCCTCGCGCCGCCC
GCCCCGGCTCTGACTGACCGCGTTACTCCCACAGGTGAGCGGGCGGGACGGCCCTTCTCCTCCGGGCTGT
AATTAGCTGAGCAAGAGGTAAGGGTTTAAGGGATGGTTGGTTGGTGGGGTATTAATGTTTAATTACCTGG
AGCACCTGCCTGAAATCACTTTTTTTCAGGTTGGACCGGTGCCACCATGGACTATAAGGACCACGACGGA
GACTACAAGGATCATGATATTGATTACAAAGACGATGACGATAAGATGGCCCCAAAGAAGAAGCGGAAGG
TCGGTATCCACGGAGTCCCAGCAGCCGACAAGAAGTACAGCATCGGCCTGGACATCGGCACCAACTCTGT
GGGCTGGGCCGTGATCACCGACGAGTACAAGGTGCCCAGCAAGAAATTCAAGGTGCTGGGCAACACCGAC
CGGCACAGCATCAAGAAGAACCTGATCGGAGCCCTGCTGTTCGACAGCGGCGAAACAGCCGAGGCCACCC
GGCTGAAGAGAACCGCCAGAAGAAGATACACCAGACGGAAGAACCGGATCTGCTATCTGCAAGAGATCTT
CAGCAACGAGATGGCCAAGGTGGACGACAGCTTCTTCCACAGACTGGAAGAGTCCTTCCTGGTGGAAGAG
GATAAGAAGCACGAGCGGCACCCCATCTTCGGCAACATCGTGGACGAGGTGGCCTACCACGAGAAGTACC
CCACCATCTACCACCTGAGAAAGAAACTGGTGGACAGCACCGACAAGGCCGACCTGCGGCTGATCTATCT
GGCCCTGGCCCACATGATCAAGTTCCGGGGCCACTTCCTGATCGAGGGCGACCTGAACCCCGACAACAGC
GACGTTGACAAGCTGTTCATCCAGCTGGTGCAGACCTACAACCAGCTGTTCGAGGAAAACCCCATCAACG
CCAGCGGCGTGGACGCCAAGGCCATCCTGTCTGCCAGACTGAGCAAGAGCAGACGGCTGGAAAATCTGAT
CGCCCAGCTGCCCGGCGAGAAGAAGAATGGCCTGTTCGGAAACCTGATTGCCCTGAGCCTGGGCCTGACC
CCCAACTTCAAGAGCAACTTCGACCTGGCCGAGGATGCCAAACTGCAGCTGAGCAAGGACACCTACGACG
ACGACCTGGACAACCTGCTGGCCCAGATCGGCGACCAGTACGCCGACCTGTTTCTGGCCGCCAAGAACCT
GTCCGACGCCATCCTGCTGAGCGACATCCTGAGAGTGAACACCGAGATCACCAAGGCCCCCCTGAGCGCC
TCTATGATCAAGAGATACGACGAGCACCACCAGGACCTGACCCTGCTGAAAGCTCTCGTGCGGCAGCAGC
TGCCTGAGAAGTACAAAGAGATTTTCTTCGACCAGAGCAAGAACGGCTACGCCGGCTACATTGACGGCGG
AGCCAGCCAGGAAGAGTTCTACAAGTTCATCAAGCCCATCCTGGAAAAGATGGACGGCACCGAGGAACTG
CTCGTGAAGCTGAACAGAGAGGACCTGCTGCGGAAGCAGCGGACCTTCGACAACGGCAGCATCCCCCACC
AGATCCACCTGGGAGAGCTGCACGCCATTCTGCGGCGGCAGGAAGATTTTTACCCATTCCTGAAGGACAA
CCGGGAAAAGATCGAGAAGATCCTGACCTTCCGCATCCCCTACTACGTGGGCCCTCTGGCCAGGGGAAAC
AGCAGATTCGCCTGGATGACCAGAAAGAGCGAGGAAACCATCACCCCCTGGAACTTCGAGGAAGTGGTGG
ACAAGGGCGCTTCCGCCCAGAGCTTCATCGAGCGGATGACCAACTTCGATAAGAACCTGCCCAACGAGAA
GGTGCTGCCCAAGCACAGCCTGCTGTACGAGTACTTCACCGTGTATAACGAGCTGACCAAAGTGAAATAC
GTGACCGAGGGAATGAGAAAGCCCGCCTTCCTGAGCGGCGAGCAGAAAAAGGCCATCGTGGACCTGCTGT
TCAAGACCAACCGGAAAGTGACCGTGAAGCAGCTGAAAGAGGACTACTTCAAGAAAATCGAGTGCTTCGA
CTCCGTGGAAATCTCCGGCGTGGAAGATCGGTTCAACGCCTCCCTGGGCACATACCACGATCTGCTGAAA
ATTATCAAGGACAAGGACTTCCTGGACAATGAGGAAAACGAGGACATTCTGGAAGATATCGTGCTGACCC
TGACACTGTTTGAGGACAGAGAGATGATCGAGGAACGGCTGAAAACCTATGCCCACCTGTTCGACGACAA
AGTGATGAAGCAGCTGAAGCGGCGGAGATACACCGGCTGGGGCAGGCTGAGCCGGAAGCTGATCAACGGC
ATCCGGGACAAGCAGTCCGGCAAGACAATCCTGGATTTCCTGAAGTCCGACGGCTTCGCCAACAGAAACT
TCATGCAGCTGATCCACGACGACAGCCTGACCTTTAAAGAGGACATCCAGAAAGCCCAGGTGTCCGGCCA
GGGCGATAGCCTGCACGAGCACATTGCCAATCTGGCCGGCAGCCCCGCCATTAAGAAGGGCATCCTGCAG
ACAGTGAAGGTGGTGGACGAGCTCGTGAAAGTGATGGGCCGGCACAAGCCCGAGAACATCGTGATCGAAA
TGGCCAGAGAGAACCAGACCACCCAGAAGGGACAGAAGAACAGCCGCGAGAGAATGAAGCGGATCGAAGA
GGGCATCAAAGAGCTGGGCAGCCAGATCCTGAAAGAACACCCCGTGGAAAACACCCAGCTGCAGAACGAG
AAGCTGTACCTGTACTACCTGCAGAATGGGCGGGATATGTACGTGGACCAGGAACTGGACATCAACCGGC
TGTCCGACTACGATGTGGACCATATCGTGCCTCAGAGCTTTCTGAAGGACGACTCCATCGACAACAAGGT
GCTGACCAGAAGCGACAAGAACCGGGGCAAGAGCGACAACGTGCCCTCCGAAGAGGTCGTGAAGAAGATG
AAGAACTACTGGCGGCAGCTGCTGAACGCCAAGCTGATTACCCAGAGAAAGTTCGACAATCTGACCAAGG
CCGAGAGAGGCGGCCTGAGCGAACTGGATAAGGCCGGCTTCATCAAGAGACAGCTGGTGGAAACCCGGCA
GATCACAAAGCACGTGGCACAGATCCTGGACTCCCGGATGAACACTAAGTACGACGAGAATGACAAGCTG
ATCCGGGAAGTGAAAGTGATCACCCTGAAGTCCAAGCTGGTGTCCGATTTCCGGAAGGATTTCCAGTTTT
ACAAAGTGCGCGAGATCAACAACTACCACCACGCCCACGACGCCTACCTGAACGCCGTCGTGGGAACCGC
CCTGATCAAAAAGTACCCTAAGCTGGAAAGCGAGTTCGTGTACGGCGACTACAAGGTGTACGACGTGCGG
AAGATGATCGCCAAGAGCGAGCAGGAAATCGGCAAGGCTACCGCCAAGTACTTCTTCTACAGCAACATCA
TGAACTTTTTCAAGACCGAGATTACCCTGGCCAACGGCGAGATCCGGAAGCGGCCTCTGATCGAGACAAA
CGGCGAAACCGGGGAGATCGTGTGGGATAAGGGCCGGGATTTTGCCACCGTGCGGAAAGTGCTGAGCATG
CCCCAAGTGAATATCGTGAAAAAGACCGAGGTGCAGACAGGCGGCTTCAGCAAAGAGTCTATCCTGCCCA
AGAGGAACAGCGATAAGCTGATCGCCAGAAAGAAGGACTGGGACCCTAAGAAGTACGGCGGCTTCGACAG
CCCCACCGTGGCCTATTCTGTGCTGGTGGTGGCCAAAGTGGAAAAGGGCAAGTCCAAGAAACTGAAGAGT
GTGAAAGAGCTGCTGGGGATCACCATCATGGAAAGAAGCAGCTTCGAGAAGAATCCCATCGACTTTCTGG
AAGCCAAGGGCTACAAAGAAGTGAAAAAGGACCTGATCATCAAGCTGCCTAAGTACTCCCTGTTCGAGCT
GGAAAACGGCCGGAAGAGAATGCTGGCCTCTGCCGGCGAACTGCAGAAGGGAAACGAACTGGCCCTGCCC
TCCAAATATGTGAACTTCCTGTACCTGGCCAGCCACTATGAGAAGCTGAAGGGCTCCCCCGAGGATAATG
AGCAGAAACAGCTGTTTGTGGAACAGCACAAGCACTACCTGGACGAGATCATCGAGCAGATCAGCGAGTT
CTCCAAGAGAGTGATCCTGGCCGACGCTAATCTGGACAAAGTGCTGTCCGCCTACAACAAGCACCGGGAT
AAGCCCATCAGAGAGCAGGCCGAGAATATCATCCACCTGTTTACCCTGACCAATCTGGGAGCCCCTGCCG
CCTTCAAGTACTTTGACACCACCATCGACCGGAAGAGGTACACCAGCACCAAAGAGGTGCTGGACGCCAC
CCTGATCCACCAGAGCATCACCGGCCTGTACGAGACACGGATCGACCTGTCTCAGCTGGGAGGCGACAAA
AGGCCGGCGGCCACGAAAAAGGCCGGCCAGGCAAAAAAGAAAAAGTAAGAATTCCTAGAGCTCGCTGATC
AGCCTCGACTGTGCCTTCTAGTTGCCAGCCATCTGTTGTTTGCCCCTCCCCCGTGCCTTCCTTGACCCTG
GAAGGTGCCACTCCCACTGTCCTTTCCTAATAAAATGAGGAAATTGCATCGCATTGTCTGAGTAGGTGTC
ATTCTATTCTGGGGGGTGGGGTGGGGCAGGACAGCAAGGGGGAGGATTGGGAAGAGAATAGCAGGCATGC
TGGGGAGCGGCCGCAGGAACCCCTAGTGATGGAGTTGGCCACTCCCTCTCTGCGCGCTCGCTCGCTCACT
GAGGCCGGGCGACCAAAGGTCGCCCGACGCCCGGGCTTTGCCCGGGCGGCCTCAGTGAGCGAGCGAGCGC
GCAGCTGCCTGCAGGGGCGCCTGATGCGGTATTTTCTCCTTACGCATCTGTGCGGTATTTCACACCGCAT
A
[95 nt withheld, positions 5532-5626]
T
[46 nt withheld, positions 5628-5673]
C
[141 nt withheld, positions 5675-5815]
CCTTTGACGTTGGAGTCCACGTTCTTT
[37 nt withheld, positions 5843-5879]
ACTCTATCTCGGGCTATTCTTTTGATTTATAAGGGATTTTGCCGATTTCGGTCTATTGGTTAAAAAATGA
GCTGATTTAACAAAAATTTAACGCGAATTTTAACAAAATATTAACGTTTACAATTTTATGGTGCACTCTC
AGTACAATCTGCTCTGATGCCGCATAGTTAAGCCAGCCCCGACACCCGCCAACACCCGCTGACGCGCCCT
GACGGGCTTGTCTGCTCCCGGCATCCGCTTACAGACAAGCTGTGACCGTCTCCGGGAGCTGCATGTGTCA
GAGGTTTTCACCGTCATCACCGAAACGCGCGAGACGAAAGGGCCTCGTGATACGCCTATTTTTATAGGTT
AATGTCATGATAATAATGGTTTCTTAGACGTCAGGTGGCACTTCCAGCCAGGACAGAAATGCCTCGACTT
CGCTGCTACCCAAGGTTGCCGGGTGACGCACACCGTGGAAACGGATGAAGGCACGAACCCAGTGGACATA
AGCCTGTTCGGTTCGTAAGCTGTAATGCAAGTAGCGTATGCGCTCACGCAACTGGTCCAGAACCTTGACC
GAACGCAGCGGTGGTAACGGCGCAGTGGCGGTTTTCATGGCTTGTTATGACTGTTTTTTTGGGGTACAGT
CTATGCCTCGGGCATCCAAGCAGCAAGCGCGTTACGCCGTGGGTCGATGTTTGATGTTATGGAGCAGCAA
CGATGTTACGCAGCAGGGCAGTCGCCCTAAAACAAAGTTAAACATTATGAGGGAAGCGGTGATCGCCGAA
GTATCGACTCAACTATCAGAGGTAGTTGGCGTCATCGAGCGCCATCTCGAACCGACGTTGCTGGCCGTAC
ATTTGTACGGCTCCGCAGTGGATGGCGGCCTGAAGCCACACAGTGATATTGATTTGCTGGTTACGGTGAC
CGTAAGGCTTGATGAAACAACGCGGCGAGCTTTGATCAACGACCTTTTGGAAACTTCGGCTTCCCCTGGA
GAGAGCGAGATTCTCCGCGCTGTAGAAGTCACCATTGTTGTGCACGACGACATCATTCCGTGGCGTTATC
CAGCTAAGCGCGAACTGCAATTTGGAGAATGGCAGCGCAATGACATTCTTGCAGGTATCTTCGAGCCAGC
CACGATCGACATTGATCTGGCTATCTTGCTGACAAAAGCAAGAGAACATAGCGTTGCCTTGGTAGGTCCA
GCGGCGGAGGAACTCTTTGATCCGGTTCCTGAACAGGATCTATTTGAGGCGCTAAATGAAACCTTAACGC
TATGGAACTCGCCGCCCGACTGGGCTGGCGATGAGCGAAATGTAGTGCTTACGTTGTCCCGCATTTGGTA
CAGCGCAGTAACCGGCAAAATCGCGCCGAAGGATGTCGCTGCCGACTGGGCAATGGAGCGCCTGCCGGCC
CAGTATCAGCCCGTCATACTTGAAGCTAGACAGGCTTATCTTGGACAAGAAGAAGATCGCTTGGCCTCGC
GCGCAGATCAGTTGGAAGAATTTGTCCACTACGTGAAAGGCGAGATCACCAAGGTAGTCGGCAAATAAAA
GCATTGGTAACTGTCAGACCAAGTTTACTCATATATACTTTAGATTGATTTAAAACTTCATTTTTAATTT
AAAAGGATCTAGGTGAAGATCCTTTTTGATAATCTCATGACCAAAATCCCTTAACGTGAGTTTTCGTTCC
ACTGAGCGTCAGACCCCGTAGAAAAGATCAAAGGATCTTCTTGAGATCCTTTTTTTCTGCGCGTAATCTG
CTGCTTGCAAACAAAAAAACCACCGCTACCAGCGGTGGTTTGTTTGCCGGATCAAGAGCTACCAACTCTT
TTTCCGAAGGTAACTGGCTTCAGCAGAGCGCAGATACCAAATACTGTTCTTCTAGTGTAGCCGTAGTTAG
GCCACCACTTCAAGAACTCTGTAGCACCGCCTACATACCTCGCTCTGCTAATCCTGTTACCAGTGGCTGC
TGCCAGTGGCGATAAGTCGTGTCTTACCGGGTTGGACTCAAGACGATAGTTACCGGATAAGGCGCAGCGG
TCGGGCTGAACGGGGGGTTCGTGCACACAGCCCAGCTTGGAGCGAACGACCTACACCGAACTGAGATACC
TACAGCGTGAGCTATGAGAAAGCGCCACGCTTCCCGAAGGGAGAAAGGCGGACAGGTATCCGGTAAGCGG
CAGGGTCGGAACAGGAGAGCGCACGAGGGAGCTTCCAGGGGGAAACGCCTGGTATCTTTATAGTCCTGTC
GGGTTTCGCCACCTCTGACTTGAGCGTCGATTTTTGTGATGCTCGTCAGGGGGGCGGAGCCTATGGAAAA
ACGCCAGCAACGCGGCCTTTTTACGGTTCCTGGCCTTTTGCTGGCCTTTTGCTCAGGTCTCACTCTAGAG
GCATGTGAGGGCCTATTTCCCATGATTCCTTCATATTTGCATATACGATACAAGGCTGTTAGAGAGATAA
TTGGAATTAATTTGACTGTAAACACAAAGATATTAGTACAAAATACGTGACGTAGAAAGTAATAATTTCT
TGGGTAGTTTGCAGTTTTAAAATTATGTTTTAAAATGGACTATCATATGCTTACCGTAACTTGAAAGTAT
TTCGATTTCTTGGCTTTATATATCTTGTGGAAAGGACGAAACACCGCATCGTACGCGTACGTGTTGTTTT
AGAGCTAGAAATAGCAAGTTAAAATAAGGCTAGTCCGTTATCAACTTGAAAAAGTGGCACCGAGTCGGTG
CTTTTTTGTTTTAGAGCTAGAAATAGCAAGTTAAAATAAGGCTAGTCCGTTTTTAGCGCGTGCGCCAATT
CTGCAGACAAATGGCTCTA
