>Addgene plasmid #63670 | pX330S-2-PITCh | addgene partial sequence | sequence record 113930 | hU6-F 5'-GAGGGCCTATTTCCCATGATT-3'
GAGAGATAATTGGAATTAATTTGACTGTAAACACAAAGATATTAGTACAAAATACGTGACGTAGAAAGTA
ATAATTTCTTGGGTAGTTTGCAGTTTTAAAATTATGTTTTAAAATGGACTATCATATGCTTACCGTAACT
TGAAAGTATTTCGATTTCTTGGCTTTATATATCTTGTGGAAAGGACGAAACACCGCATCGTACGCGTACG
TGTTGTTTTAGAGCTAGAAATAGCAAGTTAAAATAAGGCTAGTCCGTTATCAACTTGAAAAAGTGGCACC
GAGTCGGTGCTTTTTTGTTTTAGAGCTAGAAATAGCAAGTTAAAATAAGGCTAGTCCGTTTTTAGCGCGT
GCGCCAATTCTGCAGACAAATGGCTCTATGAGACCCGTTACATAACTTACGGTAAATGGCCCGCCTGGCT
GACCGCCCAACGACCCCCGCCCATTGACGTCAATAGTAACGCCAATAGGGACTTTCCATTGACGTCAATG
GGTGGAGTATTTACGGTAAACTGCCCACTTGGCAGTACATCAAGTGTATCATATGCCAAGTACGCCCCCT
ATTGACGTCAATGACGGTAAATGGCCCGCCTGGCATTGTGCCCAGTACATGACCTTATGGGACTTTCCTA
CTTGGCAGTACATCTACGTATTAGTCATCGCTATTACCATGGTCGAGGTGAGCCCCACGTTCTGCTTCAC
TCTCCCC
