>Addgene plasmid #63670 | pX330S-2-PITCh | addgene partial sequence | sequence record 163736 | hU6-F 5'-GAGGGCCTATTTCCCATGATT-3'
GGCTGTTAGAGAGATAATTGGAATTAATTTGACTGTAAACACAAAGATATTAGTACAAAATACGTGACGT
AGAAAGTAATAATTTCTTGGGTAGTTTGCAGTTTTAAAATTATGTTTTAAAATGGACTATCATATGCTTA
CCGTAACTTGAAAGTATTTCGATTTCTTGGCTTTATATATCTTGTGGAAAGGACGAAACACCGCATCGTA
CGCGTACGTGTTGTTTTAGAGCTAGAAATAGCAAGTTAAAATAAGGCTAGTCCGTTATCAACTTGAAAAA
GTGGCACCGAGTCGGTGCTTTTTTGTTTTAGAGCTAGAAATAGCAAGTTAAAATAAGGCTAGTCCGTTTT
TAGCGCGTGCGCCAATTCTGCAGACAAATGGCTCTATGAGACCCGTTACATAACTTACGGTAAATGGCCC
GCCTGGCTGACCGCCCAACGACCCCCGCCCATTGACGTCAATAGTAACGCCAATAGGGACTTTCCATTGA
CGTCAATGGGTGGAGTATTTACGGTAAACTGCCCACTTGGCAGTACATCAAGTGTATCATATGCCAAGTA
CGCCCCCTATTGACGTCAATGACGGTAAATGGCCCGCCTG
