LOCUS       Exported 598 bp ds-DNA linear SYN 18-MAY-2021
DEFINITION  Expresses Cas9 nuclease and the PITCh-gRNA.
ACCESSION   .
VERSION     .
KEYWORDS    pX330S-2-PITCh
SOURCE      synthetic DNA construct
  ORGANISM  synthetic DNA construct
REFERENCE   1 (bases 1 to 598)
  AUTHORS   Sakuma T, Nakade S, Sakane Y, Suzuki KT, Yamamoto T
  TITLE     MMEJ-assisted gene knock-in using TALENs and CRISPR-Cas9 with the
            PITCh systems.
  JOURNAL   Nat Protoc. 2016 Jan;11(1):118-33. doi: 10.1038/nprot.2015.140. Epub
            2015 Dec 17.
  PUBMED    26678082
REFERENCE   2 (bases 1 to 598)
  AUTHORS   .
  TITLE     Direct Submission
  JOURNAL   Exported May 18, 2021 from SnapGene Server 1.1.58
            http://www.snapgene.com
FEATURES             Location/Qualifiers
     source          1..598
                     /organism="synthetic DNA construct"
                     /mol_type="other DNA"
     CDS             complement(311..331)
                     /codon_start=1
                     /product="nuclear localization signal of SV40 (simian virus
                     40) large T antigen"
                     /label=SV40 NLS
                     /translation="PKKKRKV"
     CDS             complement(338..403)
                     /codon_start=1
                     /product="three tandem FLAG(R) epitope tags, followed by an
                     enterokinase cleavage site"
                     /label=3xFLAG
                     /translation="DYKDHDGDYKDHDIDYKDDDDK"
     regulatory      403..412
                     /regulatory_class="other"
                     /note="vertebrate consensus sequence for strong initiation
                     of translation (Kozak, 1987)"
ORIGIN
        1 agctgtcgtc caccttggcc atctcgttgc tgaagatctc ttgcagatag cagatccggt
       61 tcttccgtct ggtgtatctt cttctggcgg ttctcttcag ccgggtggcc tcggctgttt
      121 cgccgctgtc gaacagcagg gctccgatca ggttcttctt gatgctgtgc cggtcggtgt
      181 tgcccagcac cttgaatttc ttgctgggca ccttgtactc gtcggtgatc acggcccagc
      241 ccacagagtt ggtgccgatg tccaggccga tgctgtactt cttgtcggct gctgggactc
      301 cgtggatacc gaccttccgc ttcttctttg gggccatctt atcgtcatcg tctttgtaat
      361 caatatcatg atccttgtag tctccgtcgt ggtccttata gtccatggtg gcaccggtcc
      421 aacctgaaaa aaagtgattt caggcaggtg ctccaggtaa ttaaacatta ataccccacc
      481 aaccaaccat cccttaaacc cttacctctt gctcagctaa ttacagcccg gaggagaagg
      541 gccgtcccgc ccgctcacct gtgggagtaa cgcggtcagt cagagccggg gcgggcgg
//
